Addgene plasmid #134253: pLV-puro-N-Flag-Snrnp40
Purpose: Lentivector encoding Flag-tagged Snrnp40
Depositing lab: Bruce Beutler. Depositing organization: University of Texas Southwestern Medical Center. Publication: Syndromic immune disorder caused by a viable hypomorphic allele of spliceosome component Snrnp40. Zhang D, Yue T, Choi JH, Nair-Gill E, Zhong X, Wang KW, Zhan X, Li X, Choi M, Tang M, Quan J, Hildebrand S, Moresco EMY, Beutler B. Nat Immunol. 2019 Oct;20(10):1322-1334. doi: 10.1038/s41590-019-0464-4. Epub 2019 Aug 19. PubMed 31427773.
Backbone
  Vector backbone: pLV-EF1a -MCS-IRES-Puro
  Backbone manufacturer: BioSettia
  Backbone size w/o insert (bp): 8800
  Total vector size (bp): 9900
  Vector type: Mammalian Expression, Lentiviral
  Selectable markers: Puromycin
Growth in bacteria
  Bacterial resistance: Ampicillin, 100 μg/mL
  Growth temperature: 37°C
  Growth strain: NEB Stable
  Copy number: High Copy
Gene/Insert
  Gene/Insert name: Snrp40 (alt names: Wdr57; Prp8bp)
  Species: M. musculus (mouse)
  Insert size (bp): 1077
  GenBank ID: NM_025645
  Entrez Gene: Snrnp40 (a.k.a. 0610009C03Rik, Prp8bp, Wdr57)
  Promoter: EF1a
  Cloning method: Ligation Independent Cloning
  Sequencing primers: 5′ cttccatttcaggtgtcgtg; 3′ ttaccctgttatccctaggc
Terms and licenses: Academic/Nonprofit Terms; Industry Terms: Not Available to Industry
How to cite: pLV-puro-N-Flag-Snrnp40 was a gift from Bruce Beutler (Addgene plasmid # 134253 ; http://n2t.net/addgene:134253 ; RRID:Addgene_134253)
