[The description below was written by a language model from this plasmid's Addgene catalogue record and pLannotate feature annotations shown in this document.]
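Description:
pLV-puro-N-Flag-Snrnp40 is a lentiviral mammalian expression plasmid of about 9.9 kb, built on the pLV-EF1a-MCS-IRES-Puro backbone. It is maintained in E. coli through a high-copy ColE1/pUC-type origin and an ampicillin resistance gene. The backbone also carries an f1 origin, an SV40 origin, and remnants of lac and T7/T3 cloning-vector sequences. The viral portion has a third-generation, self-inactivating layout. An RSV promoter fused to a truncated HIV-1 5' LTR drives production of the genomic RNA in packaging cells. This is followed by the Ψ packaging signal with a gag fragment, the Rev response element for nuclear export of unspliced RNA, and the cPPT/CTS that aids nuclear import of the provirus. A U3-deleted 3' LTR inactivates LTR promoter activity after integration, and an SV40 polyadenylation signal lies downstream of it.

The internal cassette is driven by the human EF-1α promoter with its intron A, which gives constitutive expression in a wide range of mammalian cells. It encodes mouse Snrnp40 (also known as Wdr57 or Prp8bp), a component of the U5 snRNP and the U4/U6-U5 tri-snRNP of the spliceosome. The coding sequence carries an N-terminal Flag epitope; the annotation detects only a short match to a 3xFLAG reference, which is consistent with a single Flag unit. An EMCV IRES downstream links puromycin N-acetyltransferase to the same transcript, so puromycin selection enriches for transduced cells that express the tagged protein. A WPRE enhances transcript stability and expression. The construct suits stable expression of Flag-Snrnp40 for detection, immunoprecipitation or complementation studies, and the associated publication concerns a hypomorphic Snrnp40 allele that causes an immune disorder.
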