Features (pLannotate 1.2.2; 31 found; start..end, strand, type, name):
      9..235     +  promoter       RSV promoter: Rous sarcoma virus enhancer/promoter
    236..416     +  LTR            5' LTR (truncated): truncated 5' long terminal repeat (LTR) from HIV-1
    463..588     +  misc_feature   HIV-1 Ψ: packaging signal of human immunodeficiency virus type 1
    572..935     +  CDS            HIV-1 gag (fragment): gag protein from human immunodeficiency virus 1; gag
   1081..1314    +  misc_feature   RRE: The Rev response element (RRE) of HIV-1 allows for Rev-dependent mRNA export from the nucleus to the cytoplasm.
   1691..1791    +  CDS            Rev (fragment): human immunodeficiency virus 1 (HIV-1) Rev protein; rev; enhances nuclear export of unspliced and incompletely spliced viral mRNAs
   1810..1926    +  misc_feature   cPPT/CTS: central polypurine tract and central termination sequence of HIV-1
   2149..2360    +  promoter       EF-1α core promoter: core promoter for human elongation factor EF-1α
   2361..2474    +  intron         EF-1α intron A (fragment): intron upstream of the start codon of human EF-1α
   3100..3303    +  intron         EF-1α intron A: truncated intron upstream of the start codon of human EF-1α
   3306..3323    +  exon           EF-1α exon (fragment): truncated exon 2 from human EF-1α, beginning with a GT-to-CC mutation that reduces splicing efficiency
   3350..3370    +  CDS            3xFLAG (fragment): three tandem FLAG® epitope tags
   3381..4454    +  CDS            Snrnp40: SNR40_MOUSE - Also known as Wdr57. Experimental evidence at protein level: Swiss-Prot protein existence level 1. Required for pre-mRNA splicing as component of the activated spliceosome. Component of the U5 small nuclear ribonucleoprotein (snRNP) complex and the U4/U6-U5 tri-snRNP complex, building blocks of the spliceosome. From Mus musculus (Mouse).
   4567..5150    +  misc_feature   IRES2: internal ribosome entry site (IRES) of the encephalomyocarditis virus (EMCV)
   5174..5773    +  CDS            PuroR: puromycin N-acetyltransferase; pac from Streptomyces alboniger; confers resistance to puromycin
   5788..6376    +  misc_feature   WPRE: woodchuck hepatitis virus posttranscriptional regulatory element
   6393..6461    +  CDS            nef (fragment): NEF_HV1Z2 - Experimental evidence at protein level: Swiss-Prot protein existence level 1. Extracellular Nef protein targets CD4(+) T-lymphocytes for apoptosis by interacting with CXCR4 surface receptors. From Human immunodeficiency virus type 1 group M subtype D (isolate Z2/CDC-Z34) (HIV-1).
   6463..6696    +  LTR            3' LTR (ΔU3): self-inactivating 3' long terminal repeat (LTR) from HIV-1
   6768..6889    +  polyA_signal   SV40 poly(A) signal: SV40 polyadenylation signal
   6929..7064    +  rep_origin     SV40 ori: SV40 origin of replication
   7085..7103    -  promoter       T7 promoter: promoter for bacteriophage T7 RNA polymerase
   7111..7266    +  CDS            lacZα (fragment): LacZα fragment of β-galactosidase; lacZ fragment
   7271..7699    +  rep_origin     f1 ori (sequence partly withheld): f1 bacteriophage origin of replication; arrow indicates direction of (+) strand synthesis
   7752..7856    +  promoter       AmpR promoter: bla
   7857..8717    +  CDS            AmpR: β-lactamase; bla; confers resistance to ampicillin, carbenicillin, and related antibiotics
   8888..9476    +  rep_origin     ori: high-copy-number ColE1/pMB1/pBR322/pUC origin of replication
   9659..9751    +  CDS            lacI (fragment): lac repressor; lacI; The lac repressor binds to the lac operator to inhibit transcription in E. coli. This inhibition can be relieved by adding lactose or isopropyl-β-D-thiogalactopyranoside (IPTG).
   9764..9785    +  protein_bind   CAP binding site: CAP binding activates transcription in the presence of cAMP. E. coli catabolite activator protein
   9800..9830    +  promoter       lac promoter: promoter for the E. coli lac operon
   9838..9854    +  protein_bind   lac operator: The lac repressor binds to the lac operator to inhibit transcription in E. coli. This inhibition can be relieved by adding lactose or isopropyl-β-D-thiogalactopyranoside (IPTG). lac repressor encoded by lacI
   9899..9917    +  promoter       T3 promoter: promoter for bacteriophage T3 RNA polymerase
>Addgene plasmid #134253 | pLV-puro-N-Flag-Snrnp40 | addgene full sequence | sequence record 275375 | Addgene NGS Result
AAGCTTAATGTAGTCTTATGCAATACTCTTGTAGTCTTGCAACATGGTAACGATGAGTTAGCAACATGCC
TTACAAGGAGAGAAAAAGCACCGTGCATGCCGATTGGTGGAAGTAAGGTGGTACGATCGTGCCTTATTAG
GAAGGCAACAGACGGGTCTGACATGGATTGGACGAACCACTGAATTGCCGCATTGCAGAGATATTGTATT
TAAGTGCCTAGCTCGATACATAAACGGGTCTCTCTGGTTAGACCAGATCTGAGCCTGGGAGCTCTCTGGC
TAACTAGGGAACCCACTGCTTAAGCCTCAATAAAGCTTGCCTTGAGTGCTTCAAGTAGTGTGTGCCCGTC
TGTTGTGTGACTCTGGTAACTAGAGATCCCTCAGACCCTTTTAGTCAGTGTGGAAAATCTCTAGCAGTGG
CGCCCGAACAGGGACTTGAAAGCGAAAGGGAAACCAGAGGAGCTCTCTCGACGCAGGACTCGGCTTGCTG
AAGCGCGCACGGCAAGAGGCGAGGGGCGGCGACTGGTGAGTACGCCAAAAATTTTGACTAGCGGAGGCTA
GAAGGAGAGAGATGGGTGCGAGAGCGTCAGTATTAAGCGGGGGAGAATTAGATCGCGATGGGAAAAAATT
CGGTTAAGGCCAGGGGGAAAGAAAAAATATAAATTAAAACATATAGTATGGGCAAGCAGGGAGCTAGAAC
GATTCGCAGTTAATCCTGGCCTGTTAGAAACATCAGAAGGCTGTAGACAAATACTGGGACAGCTACAACC
ATCCCTTCAGACAGGATCAGAAGAACTTAGATCATTATATAATACAGTAGCAACCCTCTATTGTGTGCAT
CAAAGGATAGAGATAAAAGACACCAAGGAAGCTTTAGACAAGATAGAGGAAGAGCAAAACAAAAGTAAGA
CCACCGCACAGCAAGCGGCCGCTGATCTTCAGACCTGGAGGAGGAGATATGAGGGACAATTGGAGAAGTG
AATTATATAAATATAAAGTAGTAAAAATTGAACCATTAGGAGTAGCACCCACCAAGGCAAAGAGAAGAGT
GGTGCAGAGAGAAAAAAGAGCAGTGGGAATAGGAGCTTTGTTCCTTGGGTTCTTGGGAGCAGCAGGAAGC
ACTATGGGCGCAGCGTCAATGACGCTGACGGTACAGGCCAGACAATTATTGTCTGGTATAGTGCAGCAGC
AGAACAATTTGCTGAGGGCTATTGAGGCGCAACAGCATCTGTTGCAACTCACAGTCTGGGGCATCAAGCA
GCTCCAGGCAAGAATCCTGGCTGTGGAAAGATACCTAAAGGATCAACAGCTCCTGGGGATTTGGGGTTGC
TCTGGAAAACTCATTTGCACCACTGCTGTGCCTTGGAATGCTAGTTGGAGTAATAAATCTCTGGAACAGA
TTTGGAATCACACGACCTGGATGGAGTGGGACAGAGAAATTAACAATTACACAAGCTTAATACACTCCTT
AATTGAAGAATCGCAAAACCAGCAAGAAAAGAATGAACAAGAATTATTGGAATTAGATAAATGGGCAAGT
TTGTGGAATTGGTTTAACATAACAAATTGGCTGTGGTATATAAAATTATTCATAATGATAGTAGGAGGCT
TGGTAGGTTTAAGAATAGTTTTTGCTGTACTTTCTATAGTGAATAGAGTTAGGCAGGGATATTCACCATT
ATCGTTTCAGACCCACCTCCCAACCCCGAGGGGACCCGACAGGCCCGAAGGAATAGAAGAAGAAGGTGGA
GAGAGAGACAGAGACAGATCCATTCGATTAGTGAACGGATCTCGACGGTATCGGTTAACTTTTAAAAGAA
AAGGGGGGATTGGGGGGTACAGTGCAGGGGAAAGAATAGTAGACATAATAGCAACAGACATACAAACTAA
AGAATTACAAAAACAAATTACAAAATTCAAAATTTTATCGATGCCTCCCCGTCACCACCCCCCCCAACCC
GCCCCGACCGGAGCTGAGAGTAATTCATACAAAAGGACTCGCCCCTGCCTTGGGGAATCCCAGGGACCGT
CGTTAAACTCCCACTAACGTAGAACCCAGAGATCGCTGCGTTCCCGCCCCCTCACCCGCCCGCTCTCGTC
ATCACTGAGGTGGAGAAGAGCATGCGTGAGGCTCCGGTGCCCGTCAGTGGGCAGAGCGCACATCGCCCAC
AGTCCCCGAGAAGTTGGGGGGAGGGGTCGGCAATTGAACCGGTGCCTAGAGAAGGTGGCGCGGGGTAAAC
TGGGAAAGTGATGTCGTGTACTGGCTCCGCCTTTTTCCCGAGGGTGGGGGAGAACCGTATATAAGTGCAG
TAGTCGCCGTGAACGTTCTTTTTCGCAACGGGTTTGCCGCCAGAACACAGGTAAGTGCCGTGTGTGGTTC
CCGCGGGCCTGGCCTCTTTACGGGTTATGGCCCTTGCGTGCCTTGAATTACTTCCACGCCCCTGGCTGCA
GTACGTGATTCTTGATCCCGAGCTTCGGGTTGGAAGTGGGTGGGAGAGTTCGAGGCCTTGCGCTTAAGGA
GCCCCTTCGCCTCGTGCTTGAGTTGAGGCCTGGCTTGGGCGCTGGGGCCGCCGCGTGCGAATCTGGTGGC
ACCTTCGCGCCTGTCTCGCTGCTTTCGATAAGTCTCTAGCCATTTAAAATTTTTGATGATATCCTGCGAC
GCTTTTTTTTTGGCAAGATAGTCTTGTAAATGCGGGCCAAGATCTGCACACTGGTATTTCGGTTTTTGGG
GCCGCGGGCGGCGACGGGGCCCGTGCGTCCCAGCGCACATGTTCGGCGAGGCGGGGCCTGCGAGCGCGGC
CACCGAGAATCGGACGGGGGTAGTCTCAAGCTGGCCGGCCTGCTCTGGTGCCTGGCCTCGCGCCGCCGTG
TATCGCCCCGCCCTGGGCGGCAAGGCTGGCCCGGTCGGCACCAGTTGCGTGAGCGGAAAGATGGCCGCTT
CCCGGCCCTGCTGCAGGGAGCTCAAAATGGAGGACGCGGCGCTCGGGAGAGCGGGCGGGTGAGTCACCCA
CACAAAGGAAAAGGGCCTTTCCGTCCTCAGCCGTCGCTTCATGTGACTCCACGGAGTACCGGGCGCCGTC
CAGGCACCTCGATTAGTTCTCGAGCTTTTGGAGTACGTCGTCTTTAGGTTGGGGGGAGGGGTTTTATGCG
ATGGAGTTTCCCCACACTGAGTGGGTGGAGACTGAAGTTAGGCCAGCTTGGCACTTGATGTAATTCTCCT
TGGAATTTGCCCTTTTTGAGTTTGGATCTTGGTTCATTCTCAAGCCTCAGACAGTGGTTCAAAGTTTTTT
TCTTCCATTTCAGGTGTCGTGAAAACTACCCCTGAGCTCCTTAAGGTTAACGCCACCATGGACTACAAAG
ACGATGACGACAAGTCTAGAATGATCGAGCAGCAGAAGCGTAAGGGCCCGGAGCTACCCCTGGTTCCCGT
CAAGCGGCCGCGACATGAGTTGCTGTTGGGAGCGGCAGGAGCCGGCCCCGGAGCGGGGCCGCAGCAGGCG
ACTCCAGGGGCATTGCTGCAGGCGGGACCGCCCAGGTGTTCTTCCCTTCAAGCTCCAATCATGCTGCTCT
CGGGACATGAGGGGGAAGTGTACTGCTGCAAGTTTCACCCCAATGGATCCACCCTGGCTTCTGCAGGATT
TGACCGGCTAATACTGTTGTGGAACGTCTATGGAGACTGTGATAACTATGCGACGTTGAAGGGACACAGT
GGAGCAGTGATGGAGCTGCACTATAACACAGATGGCAGCATGCTCTTCTCAGCGTCGACAGACAAAACTG
TGGCGGTGTGGGATAGTGAAACTGGGGAGAGAGTGAAAAGGCTAAAGGGGCATACTTCCTTTGTGAACTC
CTGTTACCCAGCCAGGCGGGGCCCCCAACTTGTCTGTACTGGCAGTGACGATGGTACAGTTAAGCTTTGG
GACATCCGGAAGAAAGCAGCTGTCCAGACATTTCAGAACACGTACCAGGTGTTGGCTGTGACCTTCAATG
ACACGAGCGATCAGATTATCTCTGGTGGAATAGATAATGACATCAAGGTCTGGGACCTACGCCAAAACAA
GTTAACCTACACCATGAGAGGCCATGCAGACTCTGTAACTGGCCTGAGCTTGAGTTCTGAAGGCTCTTAT
CTCCTGTCCAATGCAATGGACAACACAGTTCGTGTCTGGGATGTCCGGCCATTTGCTCCCAAAGAGAGAT
GTGTGAAGATATTTCAAGGAAATGTCCACAACTTTGAAAAGAACCTCCTGAGATGTTCCTGGTCTCCAGA
TGGAAGCAAGATAGCAGCTGGCTCAGCAGACAGGTTTGTGTACGTGTGGGACACCACAAGCCGAAGGGTC
CTGTACAAGCTGCCTGGTCACGCTGGCTCCATCAATGAAGTGGCTTTCCACCCCGACGAGCCCATCATCC
TCTCAGCATCCAGTGACAAGAGGCTGTACATGGGTGAGATCCAGTGAGGATCCAATATTCCCGGGCTCGA
GCCATGGAAGCTTGATATCTAACTGACTGAACCGGTGGTACCGATCCACGCGTCTCCGGCCTAGGGATAA
CAGGGTAATCCGCTAGCCCCTCTCCCTCCCCCCCCCCTAACGTTACTGGCCGAAGCCGCTTGGAATAAGG
CCGGTGTGCGTTTGTCTATATGTTATTTTCCACCATATTGCCGTCTTTTGGCAATGTGAGGGCCCGGAAA
CCTGGCCCTGTCTTCTTGACGAGCATTCCTAGGGGTCTTTCCCCTCTCGCCAAAGGAATGCAAGGTCTGT
TGAATGTCGTGAAGGAAGCAGTTCCTCTGGAAGCTTCTTGAAGACAAACAACGTCTGTAGCGACCCTTTG
CAGGCAGCGGAACCCCCCACCTGGCGACAGGTGCCTCTGCGGCCAAAAGCCACGTGTATAAGATACACCT
GCAAAGGCGGCACAACCCCAGTGCCACGTTGTGAGTTGGATAGTTGTGGAAAGAGTCAAATGGCTCTCCT
CAAGCGTATTCAACAAGGGGCTGAAGGATGCCCAGAAGGTACCCCATTGTATGGGATCTGATCTGGGGCC
TCGGTACACATGCTTTACATGTGTTTAGTCGAGGTTAAAAAAACGTCTAGGCCCCCCGAACCACGGGGAC
GTGGTTTTCCTTTGAAAAACACGATGATAATATGGCCACACTAGAGATCCACCGGTCGCCACCATGACCG
AGTACAAGCCCACGGTGCGCCTCGCCACCCGCGACGACGTCCCCAGGGCCGTACGCACCCTCGCCGCCGC
GTTCGCCGACTACCCCGCCACGCGCCACACCGTCGATCCGGACCGCCACATCGAGCGGGTCACCGAGCTG
CAAGAACTCTTCCTCACGCGCGTCGGGCTCGACATCGGCAAGGTGTGGGTCGCGGACGACGGCGCCGCGG
TGGCGGTCTGGACCACGCCGGAGAGCGTCGAAGCGGGGGCGGTGTTCGCCGAGATCGGCCCGCGCATGGC
CGAGTTGAGCGGTTCCCGGCTGGCCGCGCAGCAACAGATGGAAGGCCTCCTGGCGCCGCACCGGCCCAAG
GAGCCCGCGTGGTTCCTGGCCACCGTCGGCGTCTCGCCCGACCACCAGGGCAAGGGTCTGGGCAGCGCCG
TCGTGCTCCCCGGAGTGGAGGCGGCCGAGCGCGCCGGGGTGCCCGCCTTCCTGGAGACCTCCGCGCCCCG
CAACCTCCCCTTCTACGAGCGGCTCGGCTTCACCGTCACCGCCGACGTCGAGGTGCCCGAAGGACCGCGC
ACCTGGTGCATGACCCGCAAGCCCGGTGCCTGAGCGGCCGCGTCGACAATCAACCTCTGGATTACAAAAT
TTGTGAAAGATTGACTGGTATTCTTAACTATGTTGCTCCTTTTACGCTATGTGGATACGCTGCTTTAATG
CCTTTGTATCATGCTATTGCTTCCCGTATGGCTTTCATTTTCTCCTCCTTGTATAAATCCTGGTTGCTGT
CTCTTTATGAGGAGTTGTGGCCCGTTGTCAGGCAACGTGGCGTGGTGTGCACTGTGTTTGCTGACGCAAC
CCCCACTGGTTGGGGCATTGCCACCACCTGTCAGCTCCTTTCCGGGACTTTCGCTTTCCCCCTCCCTATT
GCCACGGCGGAACTCATCGCCGCCTGCCTTGCCCGCTGCTGGACAGGGGCTCGGCTGTTGGGCACTGACA
ATTCCGTGGTGTTGTCGGGGAAGCTGACGTCCTTTCCATGGCTGCTCGCCTGTGTTGCCACCTGGATTCT
GCGCGGGACGTCCTTCTGCTACGTCCCTTCGGCCCTCAATCCAGCGGACCTTCCTTCCCGCGGCCTGCTG
CCGGCTCTGCGGCCTCTTCCGCGTCTTCGCCTTCGCCCTCAGACGAGTCGGATCTCCCTTTGGGCCGCCT
CCCCGCCTGGAATTCGAGCTCGGTACCTTTAAGACCAATGACTTACAAGGCAGCTGTAGATCTTAGCCAC
TTTTTAAAAGAAAAGGGGGGACTGGAAGGGCTAATTCACTCCCAACGAAGACAAGATCTGCTTTTTGCTT
GTACTGGGTCTCTCTGGTTAGACCAGATCTGAGCCTGGGAGCTCTCTGGCTAACTAGGGAACCCACTGCT
TAAGCCTCAATAAAGCTTGCCTTGAGTGCTTCAAGTAGTGTGTGCCCGTCTGTTGTGTGACTCTGGTAAC
TAGAGATCCCTCAGACCCTTTTAGTCAGTGTGGAAAATCTCTAGCAGTAGTAGTTCATGTCATCTTATTA
TTCAGTATTTATAACTTGCAAAGAAATGAATATCAGAGAGTGAGAGGAACTTGTTTATTGCAGCTTATAA
TGGTTACAAATAAAGCAATAGCATCACAAATTTCACAAATAAAGCATTTTTTTCACTGCATTCTAGTTGT
GGTTTGTCCAAACTCATCAATGTATCTTATCATGTCTGGCTCTAGCTATCCCGCCCCTAACTCCGCCCAT
CCCGCCCCTAACTCCGCCCAGTTCCGCCCATTCTCCGCCCCATGGCTGACTAATTTTTTTTATTTATGCA
GAGGCCGAGGCCGCCTCGGCCTCTGAGCTATTCCAGAAGTAGTGAGGAGGCTTTTTTGGAGGCCTAGGGA
CGTACCCAATTCGCCCTATAGTGAGTCGTATTACGCGCGCTCACTGGCCGTCGTTTTACAACGTCGTGAC
TGGGAAAACCCTGGCGTTACCCAACTTAATCGCCTTGCAGCACATCCCCCTTTCGCCAGCTGGCGTAATA
GCGAAGAGGCCCGCACCGATCGCCCTTCCCAACAGTTGCGCAGCCTGAATGGCGAATGGG
[124 nt withheld, positions 7271-7394]
C
[91 nt withheld, positions 7396-7486]
A
[49 nt withheld, positions 7488-7536]
CCTTTGACGTTGGAGTCCACGTTCTTT
[37 nt withheld, positions 7564-7600]
ACCCTATCTCGGTCTATTCTTTTGATTTATAAGGGATTTTGCCGATTTCGGCCTATTGGTTAAAAAATGA
GCTGATTTAACAAAAATTTAACGCGAATTTTAACAAAATATTAACGCTTACAATTTAGGTGGCACTTTTC
GGGGAAATGTGCGCGGAACCCCTATTTGTTTATTTTTCTAAATACATTCAAATATGTATCCGCTCATGAG
ACAATAACCCTGATAAATGCTTCAATAATATTGAAAAAGGAAGAGTATGAGTATTCAACATTTCCGTGTC
GCCCTTATTCCCTTTTTTGCGGCATTTTGCCTTCCTGTTTTTGCTCACCCAGAAACGCTGGTGAAAGTAA
AAGATGCTGAAGATCAGTTGGGTGCACGAGTGGGTTACATCGAACTGGATCTCAACAGCGGTAAGATCCT
TGAGAGTTTTCGCCCCGAAGAACGTTTTCCAATGATGAGCACTTTTAAAGTTCTGCTATGTGGCGCGGTA
TTATCCCGTATTGACGCCGGGCAAGAGCAACTCGGTCGCCGCATACACTATTCTCAGAATGACTTGGTTG
AGTACTCACCAGTCACAGAAAAGCATCTTACGGATGGCATGACAGTAAGAGAATTATGCAGTGCTGCCAT
AACCATGAGTGATAACACTGCGGCCAACTTACTTCTGACAACGATCGGAGGACCGAAGGAGCTAACCGCT
TTTTTGCACAACATGGGGGATCATGTAACTCGCCTTGATCGTTGGGAACCGGAGCTGAATGAAGCCATAC
CAAACGACGAGCGTGACACCACGATGCCTGTAGCAATGGCAACAACGTTGCGCAAACTATTAACTGGCGA
ACTACTTACTCTAGCTTCCCGGCAACAATTAATAGACTGGATGGAGGCGGATAAAGTTGCAGGACCACTT
CTGCGCTCGGCCCTTCCGGCTGGCTGGTTTATTGCTGATAAATCTGGAGCCGGTGAGCGTGGGTCTCGCG
GTATCATTGCAGCACTGGGGCCAGATGGTAAGCCCTCCCGTATCGTAGTTATCTACACGACGGGGAGTCA
GGCAACTATGGATGAACGAAATAGACAGATCGCTGAGATAGGTGCCTCACTGATTAAGCATTGGTAACTG
TCAGACCAAGTTTACTCATATATACTTTAGATTGATTTAAAACTTCATTTTTAATTTAAAAGGATCTAGG
TGAAGATCCTTTTTGATAATCTCATGACCAAAATCCCTTAACGTGAGTTTTCGTTCCACTGAGCGTCAGA
CCCCGTAGAAAAGATCAAAGGATCTTCTTGAGATCCTTTTTTTCTGCGCGTAATCTGCTGCTTGCAAACA
AAAAAACCACCGCTACCAGCGGTGGTTTGTTTGCCGGATCAAGAGCTACCAACTCTTTTTCCGAAGGTAA
CTGGCTTCAGCAGAGCGCAGATACCAAATACTGTTCTTCTAGTGTAGCCGTAGTTAGGCCACCACTTCAA
GAACTCTGTAGCACCGCCTACATACCTCGCTCTGCTAATCCTGTTACCAGTGGCTGCTGCCAGTGGCGAT
AAGTCGTGTCTTACCGGGTTGGACTCAAGACGATAGTTACCGGATAAGGCGCAGCGGTCGGGCTGAACGG
GGGGTTCGTGCACACAGCCCAGCTTGGAGCGAACGACCTACACCGAACTGAGATACCTACAGCGTGAGCT
ATGAGAAAGCGCCACGCTTCCCGAAGGGAGAAAGGCGGACAGGTATCCGGTAAGCGGCAGGGTCGGAACA
GGAGAGCGCACGAGGGAGCTTCCAGGGGGAAACGCCTGGTATCTTTATAGTCCTGTCGGGTTTCGCCACC
TCTGACTTGAGCGTCGATTTTTGTGATGCTCGTCAGGGGGGCGGAGCCTATGGAAAAACGCCAGCAACGC
GGCCTTTTTACGGTTCCTGGCCTTTTGCTGGCCTTTTGCTCACATGTTCTTTCCTGCGTTATCCCCTGAT
TCTGTGGATAACCGTATTACCGCCTTTGAGTGAGCTGATACCGCTCGCCGCAGCCGAACGACCGAGCGCA
GCGAGTCAGTGAGCGAGGAAGCGGAAGAGCGCCCAATACGCAAACCGCCTCTCCCCGCGCGTTGGCCGAT
TCATTAATGCAGCTGGCACGACAGGTTTCCCGACTGGAAAGCGGGCAGTGAGCGCAACGCAATTAATGTG
AGTTAGCTCACTCATTAGGCACCCCAGGCTTTACACTTTATGCTTCCGGCTCGTATGTTGTGTGGAATTG
TGAGCGGATAACAATTTCACACAGGAAACAGCTATGACCATGATTACGCCAAGCGCGCAATTAACCCTCA
CTAAAGGGAACAAAAGCTGGAGCTGC
